Addgene plasmid #123720: MTK3_004
Purpose: Encodes hph (hygromycin B phosphotransferase) as a Type 3 part to be used in the MTK system
Depositing lab: Hana El-Samad. Depositing organization: University of California, San Francisco (UCSF). Publication: A Toolkit for Rapid Modular Construction of Biological Circuits in Mammalian Cells. Fonseca JP, Bonny AR, Kumar GR, Ng AH, Town J, Wu QC, Aslankoohi E, Chen SY, Dods G, Harrigan P, Osimiri LC, Kistler AL, El-Samad H. ACS Synth Biol. 2019 Nov 15;8(11):2593-2606. doi: 10.1021/acssynbio.9b00322. Epub 2019 Nov 5. PubMed 31686495.
Backbone
  Vector backbone: MTK0_027
  Vector type: Mammalian Expression
Growth in bacteria
  Bacterial resistance: Chloramphenicol, 25 μg/mL
  Growth temperature: 37°C
  Growth strain: DH5alpha
  Copy number: Unknown
Gene/Insert
  Gene/Insert name: Hygro Resistance
  Cloning method: Restriction Enzyme; 5′ cloning site BsmBI (destroyed during cloning); 3′ cloning site BsmBI (destroyed during cloning)
Terms and licenses: Academic/Nonprofit Terms; Industry Terms: Not Available to Industry
Depositor comments: Type 3 parts are generally reserved for coding sequences in the MTK. Please visit https://www.biorxiv.org/content/10.1101/506188v2 for BioRxiv preprint
How to cite: MTK3_004 was a gift from Hana El-Samad (Addgene plasmid # 123720 ; http://n2t.net/addgene:123720 ; RRID:Addgene_123720)
