[The description below was written by a language model from this plasmid's Addgene catalogue record and pLannotate feature annotations shown in this document.]
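Description:
MTK3_004 is a small (about 2.7 kb) part plasmid from the Mammalian Toolkit (MTK), a modular hierarchical cloning system for assembling genetic circuits for mammalian cells. It is built on the MTK0_027 part-entry backbone and, although catalogued as a mammalian expression vector, it is a storage and donor plasmid rather than a functional expression construct. The annotated features show no mammalian promoter, polyadenylation signal or other eukaryotic regulatory element. In E. coli it replicates from a high-copy ColE1/pUC-type origin. Selection is with chloramphenicol, through a cat gene driven by its native cat promoter and followed by a lambda t0 terminator.

The payload is the hygromycin B phosphotransferase coding sequence (hph, annotated as HygR, aph(4)-Ia), which confers hygromycin resistance. It is stored as a Type 3 part, the position that the toolkit generally reserves for coding sequences. The insert was cloned into the backbone through BsmBI sites that were destroyed in the process, as expected for Golden Gate-style domestication with a Type IIS enzyme. The record does not describe the flanking sites or overhangs used to release the part in later assemblies.

The part is meant to be combined with other MTK parts, such as promoter and terminator/polyA parts occupying the neighbouring positions. This produces a complete transcriptional unit in which hph serves as a drug-selection marker. Such units can then be included in larger multi-gene constructs to allow hygromycin selection of mammalian cells carrying the assembled circuit.
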