Features (pLannotate 1.2.2; 5 found; start..end, strand, type, name):
      2..590     +  rep_origin     ori: high-copy-number ColE1/pMB1/pBR322/pUC origin of replication
    708..1727    +  CDS            HygR: aminoglycoside phosphotransferase from E. coli; aph(4)-Ia; confers resistance to hygromycin
   1747..1781    -  terminator     lambda t0 terminator: minimal transcription terminator from phage lambda (Scholtissek and Grosse, 1987)
   1855..2511    -  CDS            cat: CAT_ECOLX - Experimental evidence at protein level: Swiss-Prot protein existence level 1. This enzyme is an effector of chloramphenicol resistance in bacteria. From Escherichia coli. This protein is used as a marker in many commonly used cloning vectors, such as pACYC184.
   2512..2609    -  promoter       cat promoter: promoter of the E. coli cat gene encoding chloramphenicol acetyltransferase
>Addgene plasmid #123720 | MTK3_004 | addgene full sequence | sequence record 248652 | Addgene NGS Result
CTTGAGATCCTTTTTTTCTGCGCGTAATCTGCTGCTTGCAAACAAAAAAACCACCGCTACCAGCGGTGGT
TTGTTTGCCGGATCAAGAGCTACCAACTCTTTTTCCGAAGGTAACTGGCTTCAGCAGAGCGCAGATACCA
AATACTGTTCTTCTAGTGTAGCCGTAGTTAGGCCACCACTTCAAGAACTCTGTAGCACCGCCTACATACC
TCGCTCTGCTAATCCTGTTACCAGTGGCTGCTGCCAGTGGCGATAAGTCGTGTCTTACCGGGTTGGACTC
AAGACGATAGTTACCGGATAAGGCGCAGCGGTCGGGCTGAACGGGGGGTTCGTGCACACAGCCCAGCTTG
GAGCGAACGACCTACACCGAACTGAGATACCTACAGCGTGAGCTATGAGAAAGCGCCACGCTTCCCGAAG
GGAGAAAGGCGGACAGGTATCCGGTAAGCGGCAGGGTCGGAACAGGAGAGCGCACGAGGGAGCTTCCAGG
GGGAAACGCCTGGTATCTTTATAGTCCTGTCGGGTTTCGCCACCTCTGACTTGAGCGTCGATTTTTGTGA
TGCTCGTCAGGGGGGCGGAGCCTATGGAAAAACGCCAGCAACGCGGCCTTTTTACGGTTCCTGGCCTTTT
GCTGGCCTTTTGCTCACATGTTCTTTCCTGCGTTATCCCCTGATTCTGTGGATAACCGTAGTCGGTCTCA
TATGGGTAAAAAGCCTGAACTCACCGCGACGTCTGTCGAGAAGTTTCTGATCGAAAAGTTCGACAGCGTG
TCCGACCTGATGCAGCTCTCGGAGGGCGAAGAATCTCGTGCTTTCAGCTTCGATGTAGGAGGGCGTGGAT
ATGTCCTGCGGGTAAATAGCTGCGCCGATGGTTTCTACAAAGATCGTTATGTTTATCGGCACTTTGCATC
GGCCGCGCTCCCGATTCCGGAAGTGCTTGACATTGGGGAATTTAGCGAGAGCCTGACCTATTGCATCTCC
CGCCGTGCACAGGGTGTCACGTTGCAAGACCTGCCTGAAACCGAACTGCCCGCTGTTCTGCAACCGGTCG
CGGAGGCCATGGATGCGATCGCTGCGGCCGATCTTAGCCAGACGAGCGGGTTCGGCCCATTCGGACCGCA
AGGAATCGGTCAATACACTACATGGCGTGATTTCATATGCGCGATTGCTGATCCCCATGTGTATCACTGG
CAAACTGTGATGGACGACACCGTCAGTGCGTCCGTCGCGCAGGCTCTCGATGAGCTGATGCTTTGGGCCG
AGGACTGCCCCGAAGTCCGGCACCTCGTGCACGCGGATTTCGGCTCCAACAATGTCCTGACGGACAATGG
CCGCATAACAGCGGTCATTGACTGGAGCGAGGCGATGTTCGGGGATTCCCAATACGAGGTCGCCAACATC
TTCTTCTGGAGGCCGTGGTTGGCTTGTATGGAGCAGCAGACGCGCTACTTCGAGCGGAGGCATCCGGAGC
TTGCAGGATCGCCGCGGCTCCGGGCGTATATGCTCCGCATTGGTCTTGACCAACTCTATCAGAGCTTGGT
TGACGGCAATTTCGATGATGCAGCTTGGGCGCAGGGTCGATGCGACGCAATCGTCCGATCCGGAGCCGGG
ACTGTCGGGCGTACACAAATCGCCCGCAGAAGCGCGGCCGTCTGGACCGATGGCTGTGTAGAAGTACTCG
CCGATAGTGGAAACCGACGCCCCAGCACTCGTCCGAGGGCAAAGGAAGGATCCTGAGACCAGACCAATAA
AAAACGCCCGGCGGCAACCGAGCGTTCTGAACAAATCCAGATGGAGTTCTGAGGTCATTACTGGATCTAT
CAACAGGAGTCCAAGCGAGCTCGATATCAAATTACGCCCCGCCCTGCCACTCATCGCAGTACTGTTGTAA
TTCATTAAGCATTCTGCCGACATGGAAGCCATCACAAACGGCATGATGAACCTGAATCGCCAGCGGCATC
AGCACCTTGTCGCCTTGCGTATAATATTTGCCCATGGTGAAAACGGGGGCGAAGAAGTTGTCCATATTGG
CCACGTTTAAATCAAAACTGGTGAAACTCACCCAGGGATTGGCTGAAACGAAAAACATATTCTCAATAAA
CCCTTTAGGGAAATAGGCCAGGTTTTCACCGTAACACGCCACATCTTGCGAATATATGTGTAGAAACTGC
CGGAAATCGTCGTGGTATTCACTCCAGAGCGATGAAAACGTTTCAGTTTGCTCATGGAAAACGGTGTAAC
AAGGGTGAACACTATCCCATATCACCAGCTCACCGTCTTTCATTGCCATACGAAATTCCGGATGAGCATT
CATCAGGCGGGCAAGAATGTGAATAAAGGCCGGATAAAACTTGTGCTTATTTTTCTTTACGGTCTTTAAA
AAGGCCGTAATATCCAGCTGAACGGTCTGGTTATAGGTACATTGAGCAACTGACTGAAATGCCTCAAAAT
GTTCTTTACGATGCCATTGGGATATATCAACGGTGGTATATCCAGTGATTTTTTTCTCCATTTTAGCTTC
CTTAGCTCCTGAAAATCTCGATAACTCAAAAAATACGCCCGGTAGTGATCTTATTTCATTATGGTGAAAG
TTGGAACCTCTTACGTGCCCGATCAATCATGACCAAAATCCCTTAACGTGAGTTTTCGTTCCACTGAGCG
TCAGACCCCGTAGAAAAGATCAAAGGATCTT
